>Addgene plasmid #36846 | TAL2457 | depositor partial sequence | sequence record 46039 | TAL2457 sequence 1640 bps
GAACCTGACCCCAGACCAGGTAGTCGCAATCGCGTCACATGACGGGGGAAAGCAAGCCCTGGAAACCGTG
CAAAGGTTGTTGCCGGTCCTTTGTCAAGACCACGGCCTTACACCGGAGCAAGTCGTGGCCATTGCAAATA
ATAACGGTGGCAAACAGGCTCTTGAGACGGTTCAGAGACTTCTCCCAGTTCTCTGTCAAGCCCACGGGCT
GACTCCCGATCAAGTTGTAGCGATTGCGAATAACAATGGAGGGAAACAAGCATTGGAGACTGTCCAACGG
CTCCTTCCCGTGTTGTGTCAAGCCCACGGTTTGACGCCTGCACAAGTGGTCGCCATCGCCAGCCATGATG
GCGGTAAGCAGGCGCTGGAAACAGTACAGCGCCTGCTGCCTGTACTGTGCCAGGATCATGGACTGACCCC
AGACCAGGTAGTCGCAATCGCGTCACATGACGGGGGAAAGCAAGCCCTGGAAACCGTGCAAAGGTTGTTG
CCGGTCCTTTGTCAAGACCACGGCCTTACACCGGAGCAAGTCGTGGCCATTGCAAGCAATGGGGGTGGCA
AACAGGCTCTTGAGACGGTTCAGAGACTTCTCCCAGTTCTCTGTCAAGCCCACGGGCTGACTCCCGATCA
AGTTGTAGCGATTGCGTCGCATGACGGAGGGAAACAAGCATTGGAGACTGTCCAACGGCTCCTTCCCGTG
TTGTGTCAAGCCCACGGTTTGACGCCTGCACAAGTGGTCGCCATCGCCAACAACAACGGCGGTAAGCAGG
CGCTGGAAACAGTACAGCGCCTGCTGCCTGTACTGTGCCAGGATCATGGACTGACCCCAGACCAGGTAGT
CGCAATCGCGTCAAACGGAGGGGGAAAGCAAGCCCTGGAAACCGTGCAAAGGTTGTTGCCGGTCCTTTGT
CAAGACCACGGCCTTACACCGGAGCAAGTCGTGGCCATTGCATCCCACGACGGTGGCAAACAGGCTCTTG
AGACGGTTCAGAGACTTCTCCCAGTTCTCTGTCAAGCCCACGGGCTGACTCCCGATCAAGTTGTAGCGAT
TGCGTCGCATGACGGAGGGAAACAAGCATTGGAGACTGTCCAACGGCTCCTTCCCGTGTTGTGTCAAGCC
CACGGTTTGACGCCTGCACAAGTGGTCGCCATCGCCAGCCATGATGGCGGTAAGCAGGCGCTGGAAACAG
TACAGCGCCTGCTGCCTGTACTGTGCCAGGATCATGGACTGACCCCAGACCAGGTAGTCGCAATCGCGTC
GAACATTGGGGGAAAGCAAGCCCTGGAAACCGTGCAAAGGTTGTTGCCGGTCCTTTGTCAAGACCACGGC
CTTACACCGGAGCAAGTCGTGGCCATTGCAAATAATAACGGTGGCAAACAGGCTCTTGAGACGGTTCAGA
GACTTCTCCCAGTTCTCTGTCAAGCCCACGGGCTGACTCCCGATCAAGTTGTAGCGATTGCGTCCAACGG
TGGAGGGAAACAAGCATTGGAGACTGTCCAACGGCTCCTTCCCGTGTTGTGTCAAGCCCACGGTTTGACG
CCTGCACAAGTGGTCGCCATCGCCTCGAATGGCGGCGGTAAGCAGGCGCTGGAAACAGTACAGCGCCTGC
TGCCTGTACTGTGCCAGGATCATGGACTGA
