>Addgene plasmid #36846 | TAL2457 | addgene partial sequence | sequence record 50566 | JDS-TALEN-F 5'-TAGGGGTCGGTAAACAGTGG-3'
CTGCTGACTGTGGCGGGTGAGCTTAGGGGGCCTCCGCTCCAGCTCGACACCGGGCAGCTGCTGAAGATCG
CGAAGAGAGGGGGAGTAACAGCGGTAGAGGCAGTGCACGCCTGGCGCAATGCGCTCACCGGGGCCCCCTT
GAACCTGACCCCAGACCAGGTAGTCGCAATCGCGTCACATGACGGGGGAAAGCAAGCCCTGGAAACCGTG
CAAAGGTTGTTGCCGGTCCTTTGTCAAGACCACGGCCTTACACCGGAGCAAGTCGTGGCCATTGCAAATA
ATAACGGTGGCAAACAGGCTCTTGAGACGGTTCAGAGACTTCTCCCAGTTCTCTGTCAAGCCCACGGGCT
GACTCCCGATCAAGTTGTAGCGATTGCGAATAACAATGGAGGGAAACAAGCATTGGAGACTGTCCAACGG
CTCCTTCCCGTGTTGTGTCAAGCCCACGGTTTGACGCCTGCACAAGTGGTCGCCATCGCCAGCCATGATG
GCGGTAAGCAGGCGCTGGAAACAGTACAGCGCCTGCTGCCTGTACTGTGCCAGGATCATGGACTGACCCC
AGACCAGGTAGTCGCAATCGCGTCACATGACGGGGGAAAGCAAGCCCTGGAAACCGTGCAAAGGTTGTTG
CCGGTCCTTTGTCAAGACCACGGCCTTACACCGGAGCAAGTCGTGGCCATTGCAAGCAATGGGGGTGGCA
AACAGGCTCTTGAGACGGTTCAGAGACTTCTCCCAGTTCTCTGTCAAGCCCACGGGCTGACTCCCGATCA
AGTTGTAGCGATTGCGTCGCATGACGGAGGGAAACAAGCATTGGAGACTGTCCAACGGCTCCTTCCCGTG
TTGTGTCAAGCCCACGGTTTGACGC
