[The description below was written by a language model from this plasmid's Addgene catalogue record.]
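Description:
TAL2457 is a mammalian expression plasmid encoding the right-hand monomer of a TALE nuclease (TALEN) pair directed against the human VHL gene. It is built on the JDS71 backbone, a roughly 6.4 kb TALEN expression vector. It is maintained in E. coli as a high-copy plasmid under ampicillin selection. The record does not include a feature table, so the origin of replication and other backbone elements are not itemised.

The insert is about 1.6 kb and consists of an array of TAL effector repeats generated by the FLASH assembly method. It was cloned into the backbone through BsmBI sites that were destroyed in the process. BsmBI is a type IIS enzyme, which allows the repeat array to be joined in frame with the flanking backbone-encoded sequences. The backbone supplies an N-terminal 3X FLAG tag for detection and a C-terminal wild-type FokI nuclease domain, so the full open reading frame is a FLAG-tagged TALE repeat array fused to FokI. A CMV promoter drives expression in mammalian cells. The vector type also indicates a T7 promoter, which allows in vitro transcription of TALEN mRNA. The BGH reverse sequencing primer suggests a bovine growth hormone polyadenylation region downstream, although this is not stated explicitly.

FokI cleaves DNA only as a dimer, so this construct is meant to be used with the matching left-hand VHL TALEN. The two monomers bind adjacent half-sites and introduce a double-strand break in the spacer between them, enabling targeted mutagenesis or genome editing at the VHL locus. The depositor records a specific 18-nucleotide target half-site for this monomer and recommends confirming the plasmid by diagnostic restriction digest before use, as is prudent with repetitive TALE arrays.
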