Addgene plasmid #36846: TAL2457
Depositing lab: Keith Joung. Depositing organization: Massachusetts General Hospital. Publication: FLASH assembly of TALENs for high-throughput genome editing. Reyon D, Tsai SQ, Khayter C, Foden JA, Sander JD, Joung JK. Nat Biotechnol. 2012 Apr 8. doi: 10.1038/nbt.2170. PubMed 22484455.
Backbone
  Vector backbone: JDS71
  Backbone manufacturer: Joung lab (Addgene Plasmid # 32287)
  Backbone size w/o insert (bp): 6447
  Vector type: Mammalian, T7 for in vitro mRNA synthesis
Growth in bacteria
  Bacterial resistance: Ampicillin, 100 μg/mL
  Growth temperature: 37°C
  Growth strain: XL1 Blue
  Copy number: High Copy
Gene/Insert
  Gene/Insert name: VHL-TALEN_Right (alt name: VHL)
  Species: H. sapiens (human)
  Insert size (bp): 1640
  Entrez Gene: Vhl (a.k.a. Vhlh, pVHL)
  Promoter: CMV
  Tag / fusion protein: 3X Flag (N terminal on backbone); WT FOKI (C terminal on backbone)
  Cloning method: Restriction Enzyme; 5′ cloning site BsmBI (destroyed during cloning); 3′ cloning site BsmBI (destroyed during cloning)
  Sequencing primers: 5′ CMV-F; 3′ BGH-rev
Terms and licenses: Academic/Nonprofit Terms; Industry Terms: Not Available to Industry
Depositor comments: Target binding site: TCGGCCTCGTCCCAGTTC It is strongly recommended that users perform a diagnostic digest to verify this plasmid prior to use. For example, a double digest of the plasmid with BamHI and KpnI should result in two bands at 2.2kb and 5.9kb.
How to cite: TAL2457 was a gift from Keith Joung (Addgene plasmid # 36846 ; http://n2t.net/addgene:36846 ; RRID:Addgene_36846)
